Addgene plasmid #180017: pU6-pegRNA-HEK3-CTTins-px330-scaffold
Purpose: Transiently expressing a pegRNA to introduce HEK3 CTT insertion in human cells. It has a sgRNA scaffold from px330.
Depositing lab: Dirk Hockemeyer. Depositing organization: University of California, Berkeley. Publication: Highly efficient generation of isogenic pluripotent stem cell models using prime editing. Li H, Busquets O, Verma Y, Syed KM, Kutnowski N, Pangilinan GR, Gilbert LA, Bateup HS, Rio DC, Hockemeyer D, Soldner F. Elife. 2022 Sep 7;11:e79208. doi: 10.7554/eLife.79208. PubMed 36069759.
Backbone
  Vector backbone: pU6-pegRNA-GG-acceptor
  Backbone manufacturer: David Liu (Addgene plasmid # 132777)
  Vector type: Mammalian Expression, CRISPR
Growth in bacteria
  Bacterial resistance: Ampicillin, 100 μg/mL
  Growth temperature: 37°C
  Growth strain: DH5alpha
  Copy number: High Copy
Gene/Insert
  Gene/Insert name: Prime editing pegRNA for HEK3-CTTins, with px330 scaffold
  gRNA/shRNA sequence: GGCCCAGACTGAGCACGTGAGTTTTAGAGCTAGAAATAGCAAGTTAAAATAAGGCTAGTCCGTTATCAACTTGAAAAAGTGGCACCGAGTCGGTGCTCTGCCATCAAAGCGTGCTCAGTCTG
  Species: Synthetic
  Insert size (bp): 122
  Entrez Gene: EPHA8 (a.k.a. EEK, EK3, HEK3)
  Promoter: Human U6
  Cloning method: Restriction Enzyme; 5′ cloning site BsaI (destroyed during cloning); 3′ cloning site BsaI (destroyed during cloning)
  Sequencing primers: 5′ hU6-F (GAGGGCCTATTTCCCATGATT)
Resource information
  A portion of this plasmid was derived from a plasmid made by: Backbone is from David Liu (Addgene plasmid # 132777)
Terms and licenses: Academic/Nonprofit Terms; Industry Terms: Not Available to Industry
How to cite: pU6-pegRNA-HEK3-CTTins-px330-scaffold was a gift from Dirk Hockemeyer (Addgene plasmid # 180017 ; http://n2t.net/addgene:180017 ; RRID:Addgene_180017)
