[The description below was written by a language model from this plasmid's Addgene catalogue record and pLannotate feature annotations shown in this document.]
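Description:
pU6-pegRNA-HEK3-CTTins-px330-scaffold is a compact (about 2.3 kb) mammalian CRISPR expression plasmid for transient delivery of a prime editing guide RNA (pegRNA) into human cells. It was built on the pU6-pegRNA-GG-acceptor backbone, with the pegRNA components assembled between two BsaI sites that were destroyed during cloning. In bacteria it is maintained through a high-copy ColE1/pUC-type origin and selected with ampicillin through a β-lactamase gene driven by its own bla promoter. The plasmid carries no mammalian selection marker, reporter or viral element, consistent with its use by transient transfection. A short attB1 fragment is also annotated, which appears to be a backbone remnant with no stated role.

The payload is a single 122 bp synthetic pegRNA transcribed from the human U6 RNA polymerase III promoter. It consists of a spacer targeting the commonly used HEK3 benchmark site in the human genome, the Streptococcus pyogenes Cas9 guide RNA scaffold in the version derived from px330, and a 3′ extension. This extension provides the primer binding site and the reverse transcriptase template that encodes a CTT insertion. The feature table annotates the scaffold directly downstream of the promoter, while the spacer and 3′ extension flanking it are not separately annotated.

The plasmid does not encode the editor itself, so a prime editor (a Cas9 nickase fused to a reverse transcriptase) must be supplied separately. The nickase cuts the target strand and the pegRNA extension templates the insertion. According to the record, the construct was used in work on generating isogenic human pluripotent stem cell models by prime editing. The HEK3 CTT insertion is a standard test edit in this field, and naming the scaffold suggests it is meant for comparison with other scaffold versions.
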