Features (pLannotate 1.2.2; 6 found; start..end, strand, type, name):
      1..241     +  promoter       U6 promoter: RNA polymerase III promoter for human U6 snRNA
    270..345     +  misc_RNA       gRNA scaffold: guide RNA scaffold for the Streptococcus pyogenes CRISPR/Cas9 system
    475..1063    -  rep_origin     ori: high-copy-number ColE1/pMB1/pBR322/pUC origin of replication
   1234..2094    -  CDS            AmpR: β-lactamase; bla; confers resistance to ampicillin, carbenicillin, and related antibiotics
   2095..2199    -  promoter       AmpR promoter: bla
   2237..2254    +  protein_bind   attB1 (fragment): mutant version of attB; recombination site for the Gateway® BP reaction BP Clonase™
>Addgene plasmid #180017 | pU6-pegRNA-HEK3-CTTins-px330-scaffold | addgene full sequence | sequence record 354058 | Addgene NGS Result
GAGGGCCTATTTCCCATGATTCCTTCATATTTGCATATACGATACAAGGCTGTTAGAGAGATAATTAGAA
TTAATTTGACTGTAAACACAAAGATATTAGTACAAAATACGTGACGTAGAAAGTAATAATTTCTTGGGTA
GTTTGCAGTTTTAAAATTATGTTTTAAAATGGACTATCATATGCTTACCGTAACTTGAAAGTATTTCGAT
TTCTTGGCTTTATATATCTTGTGGAAAGGACGAAACACCGGCCCAGACTGAGCACGTGAGTTTTAGAGCT
AGAAATAGCAAGTTAAAATAAGGCTAGTCCGTTATCAACTTGAAAAAGTGGCACCGAGTCGGTGCTCTGC
CATCAAAGCGTGCTCAGTCTGTTTTTTTAAGCTTGGGCCGCTCGAGGTACCTCTCTACATATGACATGTG
AGCAAAAGGCCAGCAAAAGGCCAGGAACCGTAAAAAGGCCGCGTTGCTGGCGTTTTTCCATAGGCTCCGC
CCCCCTGACGAGCATCACAAAAATCGACGCTCAAGTCAGAGGTGGCGAAACCCGACAGGACTATAAAGAT
ACCAGGCGTTTCCCCCTGGAAGCTCCCTCGTGCGCTCTCCTGTTCCGACCCTGCCGCTTACCGGATACCT
GTCCGCCTTTCTCCCTTCGGGAAGCGTGGCGCTTTCTCATAGCTCACGCTGTAGGTATCTCAGTTCGGTG
TAGGTCGTTCGCTCCAAGCTGGGCTGTGTGCACGAACCCCCCGTTCAGCCCGACCGCTGCGCCTTATCCG
GTAACTATCGTCTTGAGTCCAACCCGGTAAGACACGACTTATCGCCACTGGCAGCAGCCACTGGTAACAG
GATTAGCAGAGCGAGGTATGTAGGCGGTGCTACAGAGTTCTTGAAGTGGTGGCCTAACTACGGCTACACT
AGAAGAACAGTATTTGGTATCTGCGCTCTGCTGAAGCCAGTTACCTTCGGAAAAAGAGTTGGTAGCTCTT
GATCCGGCAAACAAACCACCGCTGGTAGCGGTGGTTTTTTTGTTTGCAAGCAGCAGATTACGCGCAGAAA
AAAAGGATCTCAAGAAGATCCTTTGATCTTTTCTACGGGGTCTGACGCTCAGTGGAACGAAAACTCACGT
TAAGGGATTTTGGTCATGAGATTATCAAAAAGGATCTTCACCTAGATCCTTTTAAATTAAAAATGAAGTT
TTAAATCAATCTAAAGTATATATGAGTAAACTTGGTCTGACAGTTACCAATGCTTAATCAGTGAGGCACC
TATCTCAGCGATCTGTCTATTTCGTTCATCCATAGTTGCCTGACTCCCCGTCGTGTAGATAACTACGATA
CGGGAGGGCTTACCATCTGGCCCCAGTGCTGCAATGATACCGCGAGATCCACGCTCACCGGCTCCAGATT
TATCAGCAATAAACCAGCCAGCCGGAAGGGCCGAGCGCAGAAGTGGTCCTGCAACTTTATCCGCCTCCAT
CCAGTCTATTAATTGTTGCCGGGAAGCTAGAGTAAGTAGTTCGCCAGTTAATAGTTTGCGCAACGTTGTT
GCCATTGCTACAGGCATCGTGGTGTCACGCTCGTCGTTTGGTATGGCTTCATTCAGCTCCGGTTCCCAAC
GATCAAGGCGAGTTACATGATCCCCCATGTTGTGCAAAAAAGCGGTTAGCTCCTTCGGTCCTCCGATCGT
TGTCAGAAGTAAGTTGGCCGCAGTGTTATCACTCATGGTTATGGCAGCACTGCATAATTCTCTTACTGTC
ATGCCATCCGTAAGATGCTTTTCTGTGACTGGTGAGTACTCAACCAAGTCATTCTGAGAATAGTGTATGC
GGCGACCGAGTTGCTCTTGCCCGGCGTCAATACGGGATAATACCGCGCCACATAGCAGAACTTTAAAAGT
GCTCATCATTGGAAAACGTTCTTCGGGGCGAAAACTCTCAAGGATCTTACCGCTGTTGAGATCCAGTTCG
ATGTAACCCACTCGTGCACCCAACTGATCTTCAGCATCTTTTACTTTCACCAGCGTTTCTGGGTGAGCAA
AAACAGGAAGGCAAAATGCCGCAAAAAAGGGAATAAGGGCGACACGGAAATGTTGAATACTCATACTCTT
CCTTTTTCAATATTATTGAAGCATTTATCAGGGTTATTGTCTCATGAGCGGATACATATTTGAATGTATT
TAGAAAAATAAACAAATAGGGGTTCCGCGCACATTTCCCCGAAAAGTGCCACCTGACGTCGCTAGCTGTA
CAAAAAAGCAGGCTTTAAAGGAACCAATTCAGTCGACTGGATCCGGTACCAAGGTCGGGCAGGAA
